>Addgene plasmid #245224 | pEF myc-SHP2(L43F) | addgene full sequence | sequence record 487432 | Addgene NGS Result
GACGGATCGGGAGATCTCCCGATCCCCTATGGTGCACTCTCAGTACAATCTGCTCTGATGCCGCATAGTT
AAGCCAGTATCTGCTCCCTGCTTGTGTGTTGGAGGTCGCTGAGTAGTGCGCGAGCAAAATTTAAGCTACA
ACAAGGCAAGGCTTGACCGACAATTGCATGAAGAATCTGCTTAGGGTTAGGCGTTTTGCGCTGCTTCGCG
ATGTACGGGCCAGATATACGCGTTGACATTGATTATTGACTAGGCTTTTGCAAAAAGCTTTGCAAAGATG
GATAAAGTTTTAAACAGAGAGGAATCTTTGCAGCTAATGGACCTTCTAGGTCTTGAAAGGAGTGGGAATT
GGCTCCGGTGCCCGTCAGTGGGCAGAGCGCACATCGCCCACAGTCCCCGAGAAGTTGGGGGGAGGGGTCG
GCAATTGAACCGGTGCCTAGAGAAGGTGGCGCGGGGTAAACTGGGAAAGTGATGTCGTGTACTGGCTCCG
CCTTTTTCCCGAGGGTGGGGGAGAACCGTATATAAGTGCAGTAGTCGCCGTGAACGTTCTTTTTCGCAAC
GGGTTTGCCGCCAGAACACAGGTAAGTGCCGTGTGTGGTTCCCGCGGGCCTGGCCTCTTTACGGGTTATG
GCCCTTGCGTGCCTTGAATTACTTCCACCTGGCTGCAGTACGTGATTCTTGATCCCGAGCTTCGGGTTGG
AAGTGGGTGGGAGAGTTCGAGGCCTTGCGCTTAAGGAGCCCCTTCGCCTCGTGCTTGAGTTGAGGCCTGG
CCTGGGCGCTGGGGCCGCCGCGTGCGAATCTGGTGGCACCTTCGCGCCTGTCTCGCTGCTTTCGATAAGT
CTCTAGCCATTTAAAATTTTTGATGACCTGCTGCGACGCTTTTTTTCTGGCAAGATAGTCTTGTAAATGC
GGGCCAAGATCTGCACACTGGTATTTCGGTTTTTGGGGCCGCGGGCGGCGACGGGGCCCGTGCGTCCCAG
CGCACATGTTCGGCGAGGCGGGGCCTGCGAGCGCGGCCACCGAGAATCGGACGGGGGTAGTCTCAAGCTG
GCCGGCCTGCTCTGGTGCCTGGCCTCGCGCCGCCGTGTATCGCCCCGCCCTGGGCGGCAAGGCTGGCCCG
GTCGGCACCAGTTGCGTGAGCGGAAAGATGGCCGCTTCCCGGCCCTGCTGCAGGGAGCTCAAAATGGAGG
ACGCGGCGCTCGGGAGAGCGGGCGGGTGAGTCACCCACACAAAGGAAAAGGGCCTTTCCGTCCTCAGCCG
TCGCTTCATGTGACTCCACGGAGTACCGGGCGCCGTCCAGGCACCTCGATTAGTTCTCGAGCTTTTGGAG
TACGTCGTCTTTAGGTTGGGGGGAGGGGTTTTATGCGATGGAGTTTCCCCACACTGAGTGGGTGGAGACT
GAAGTTAGGCCAGCTTGGCACTTGATGTAATTCTCCTTGGAATTTGCCCTTTTTGAGTTTGGATCTTGGT
TCATTCTCAAGCCTCAGACAGTGGTTCAAAGTTTTTTTCTTCCATTTCAGGTGTCGTGAGGAATTAGCTT
GGTACTAATACGACTCACTATAGGGAGACCCAAGCTGGCTAGGTAAGCTTGGTACCGAGCTCGGATCCAC
TAGTCCAGTGTGGTGGAATTCTGCAGATATCCAGCACAGTGGCGGCCGCTCGAGTCTAGAGGGCCCTTCA
CCATGGAACAAAAACTCATCTCAGAAGAGGATCTGGGAGGGCAGTCTGGGCAGATGACATCGCGGAGATG
GTTTCACCCAAATATCACTGGTGTGGAGGCAGAAAACCTACTGTTGACAAGAGGAGTTGATGGCAGTTTT
TTGGCAAGGCCTAGTAAAAGTAACCCTGGAGACTTCACATTTTCCGTTAGAAGAAATGGAGCTGTCACCC
ACATCAAGATTCAGAACACTGGTGATTACTATGACCTGTATGGAGGGGAGAAATTTGCCACTTTGGCTGA
GTTGGTCCAGTATTACATGGAACATCACGGGCAATTAAAAGAGAAGAATGGAGATGTCATTGAGCTTAAA
TATCCTCTGAACTGTGCAGATCCTACCTCTGAAAGGTGGTTTCATGGACATCTCTCTGGGAAAGAAGCAG
AGAAATTATTAACTGAAAAAGGAAAACATGGTAGTTTTCTTGTACGAGAGAGCCAGAGCCACCCTGGAGA
TTTTGTTCTTTCTGTGCGCACTGGTGATGACAAAGGGGAGAGCAATGACGGCAAGTCTAAAGTGACCCAT
GTTATGATTCGCTGTCAGGAACTGAAATACGACGTTGGTGGAGGAGAACGGTTTGATTCTTTGACAGATC
TTGTGGAACATTATAAGAAGAATCCTATGGTGGAAACATTGGGTACAGTACTACAACTCAAGCAGCCCCT
TAACACGACTCGTATAAATGCTGCTGAAATAGAAAGCAGAGTTCGAGAACTAAGCAAATTAGCTGAGACC
ACAGATAAAGTCAAACAAGGCTTTTGGGAAGAATTTGAGACACTACAACAACAGGAGTGCAAACTTCTCT
ACAGCCGAAAAGAGGGTCAAAGGCAAGAAAACAAAAACAAAAATAGATATAAAAACATCCTGCCCTTTGA
TCATACCAGGGTTGTCCTACACGATGGTGATCCCAATGAGCCTGTTTCAGATTACATCAATGCAAATATC
ATCATGCCTGAATTTGAAACCAAGTGCAACAATTCAAAGCCCAAAAAGAGTTACATTGCCACACAAGGCT
GCCTGCAAAACACGGTGAATGACTTTTGGCGGATGGTGTTCCAAGAAAACTCCCGAGTGATTGTCATGAC
AACGAAAGAAGTGGAGAGAGGAAAGAGTAAATGTGTCAAATACTGGCCTGATGAGTATGCTCTAAAAGAA
TATGGCGTCATGCGTGTTAGGAACGTCAAAGAAAGCGCCGCTCATGACTATACGCTAAGAGAACTTAAAC
TTTCAAAGGTTGGACAAGGGAATACGGAGAGAACGGTCTGGCAATACCACTTTCGGACCTGGCCGGACCA
CGGCGTGCCCAGCGACCCTGGGGGCGTGCTGGACTTCCTGGAGGAGGTGCACCATAAGCAGGAGAGCATC
ATGGATGCAGGGCCGGTCGTGGTGCACTGCAGTGCTGGAATTGGCCGGACAGGGACGTTCATTGTGATTG
ATATTCTTATTGACATCATCAGAGAGAAAGGTGTTGACTGCGATATTGACGTTCCCAAAACCATCCAGAT
GGTGCGGTCTCAGAGGTCAGGGATGGTCCAGACAGAAGCACAGTACCGATTTATCTATATGGCGGTCCAG
CATTATATTGAAACACTACAGCGCAGGATTGAAGAAGAGCAGAAAAGCAAGAGGAAAGGGCACGAATATA
CAAATATTAAGTATTCTCTAGCGGACCAGACGAGTGGAGATCAGAGCCCTCTCCCGCCTTGTACTCCAAC
GCCACCCTGTGCAGAAATGAGAGAAGACAGTGCTAGAGTCTATGAAAACGTGGGCCTGATGCAACAGCAG
AAAAGTTTCAGATAGGTTTAAACCCGCTGATCAGCCTCGACTGTGCCTTCTAGTTGCCAGCCATCTGTTG
TTTGCCCCTCCCCCGTGCCTTCCTTGACCCTGGAAGGTGCCACTCCCACTGTCCTTTCCTAATAAAATGA
GGAAATTGCATCGCATTGTCTGAGTAGGTGTCATTCTATTCTGGGGGGTGGGGTGGGGCAGGACAGCAAG
GGGGAGGATTGGGAAGACAATAGCAGGCATGCTGGGGATGCGGTGGGCTCTATGGCTTCTGAGGCGGAAA
GAACCAGCTGGGGCTCTAGGGGGTATCCCC
[124 nt withheld, positions 3811-3934]
C
[91 nt withheld, positions 3936-4026]
A
[49 nt withheld, positions 4028-4076]
CCTTTGACGTTGGAGTCCACGTTCTTT
[37 nt withheld, positions 4104-4140]
ACCCTATCTCGGTCTATTCTTTTGATTTATAAGGGATTTTGCCGATTTCGGCCTATTGGTTAAAAAATGA
GCTGATTTAACAAAAATTTAACGCGAATTAATTCTGTGGAATGTGTGTCAGTTAGGGTGTGGAAAGTCCC
CAGGCTCCCCAGCAGGCAGAAGTATGCAAAGCATGCATCTCAATTAGTCAGCAACCAGGTGTGGAAAGTC
CCCAGGCTCCCCAGCAGGCAGAAGTATGCAAAGCATGCATCTCAATTAGTCAGCAACCATAGTCCCGCCC
CTAACTCCGCCCATCCCGCCCCTAACTCCGCCCAGTTCCGCCCATTCTCCGCCCCATGGCTGACTAATTT
TTTTTATTTATGCAGAGGCCGAGGCCGCCTCTGCCTCTGAGCTATTCCAGAAGTAGTGAGGAGGCTTTTT
TGGAGGCCTAGGCTTTTGCAAAAAGCTCCCGGGAGCTTGTATATCCATTTTCGGATCTGATCAGCACGTG
TTGACAATTAATCATCGGCATAGTATATCGGCATAGTATAATACGACAAGGTGAGGAACTAAACCATGGC
CAAGCCTTTGTCTCAAGAAGAATCCACCCTCATTGAAAGAGCAACGGCTACAATCAACAGCATCCCCATC
TCTGAAGACTACAGCGTCGCCAGCGCAGCTCTCTCTAGCGACGGCCGCATCTTCACTGGTGTCAATGTAT
ATCATTTTACTGGGGGACCTTGTGCAGAACTCGTGGTGCTGGGCACTGCTGCTGCTGCGGCAGCTGGCAA
CCTGACTTGTATCGTCGCGATCGGAAATGAGAACAGGGGCATCTTGAGCCCCTGCGGACGGTGCCGACAG
GTGCTTCTCGATCTGCATCCTGGGATCAAAGCCATAGTGAAGGACAGTGATGGACAGCCGACGGCAGTTG
GGATTCGTGAATTGCTGCCCTCTGGTTATGTGTGGGAGGGCTAAGCACTTCGTGGCCGAGGAGCAGGACT
GACACGTGCTACGAGATTTCGATTCCACCGCCGCCTTCTATGAAAGGTTGGGCTTCGGAATCGTTTTCCG
GGACGCCGGCTGGATGATCCTCCAGCGCGGGGATCTCATGCTGGAGTTCTTCGCCCACCCCAACTTGTTT
ATTGCAGCTTATAATGGTTACAAATAAAGCAATAGCATCACAAATTTCACAAATAAAGCATTTTTTTCAC
TGCATTCTAGTTGTGGTTTGTCCAAACTCATCAATGTATCTTATCATGTCTGTATACCGTCGACCTCTAG
CTAGAGCTTGGCGTAATCATGGTCATAGCTGTTTCCTGTGTGAAATTGTTATCCGCTCACAATTCCACAC
AACATACGAGCCGGAAGCATAAAGTGTAAAGCCTGGGGTGCCTAATGAGTGAGCTAACTCACATTAATTG
CGTTGCGCTCACTGCCCGCTTTCCAGTCGGGAAACCTGTCGTGCCAGCTGCATTAATGAATCGGCCAACG
CGCGGGGAGAGGCGGTTTGCGTATTGGGCGCTCTTCCGCTTCCTCGCTCACTGACTCGCTGCGCTCGGTC
GTTCGGCTGCGGCGAGCGGTATCAGCTCACTCAAAGGCGGTAATACGGTTATCCACAGAATCAGGGGATA
ACGCAGGAAAGAACATGTGAGCAAAAGGCCAGGAACCGTAAAAAGGCCGCGTTGCTGGCGTTTTTCCATA
GGCTCCGCCCCCCTGACGAGCATCACAAAAATCGACGCTCAAGTCAGAGGTGGCGAAACCCGACAGGACT
ATAAAGATACCAGGCGTTTCCCCCTGGAAGCTCCCTCGTGCGCTCTCCTGTTCCGACCCTGCCGCTTACC
GGATACCTGTCCGCCTTTCTCCCTTCGGGAAGCGTGGCGCTTTCTCATAGCTCACGCTGTAGGTATCTCA
GTTCGGTGTAGGTCGTTCGCTCCAAGCTGGGCTGTGTGCACGAACCCCCCGTTCAGCCCGACCGCTGCGC
CTTATCCGGTAACTATCGTCTTGAGTCCAACCCGGTAAGACACGACTTATCGCCACTGGCAGCAGCCACT
GGTAACAGGATTAGCAGAGCGAGGTATGTAGGCGGTGCTACAGAGTTCTTGAAGTGGTGGCCTAACTACG
GCTACACTAGAAGAACAGTATTTGGTATCTGCGCTCTGCTGAAGCCAGTTACCTTCGGAAAAAGAGTTGG
TAGCTCTTGATCCGGCAAACAAACCACCGCTGGTAGCGGTGGTTTTTTTGTTTGCAAGCAGCAGATTACG
CGCAGAAAAAAAGGATCTCAAGAAGATCCTTTGATCTTTTCTACGGGGTCTGACGCTCAGTGGAACGAAA
ACTCACGTTAAGGGATTTTGGTCATGAGATTATCAAAAAGGATCTTCACCTAGATCCTTTTAAATTAAAA
ATGAAGTTTTAAATCAATCTAAAGTATATATGAGTAAACTTGGTCTGACAGTTACCAATGCTTAATCAGT
GAGGCACCTATCTCAGCGATCTGTCTATTTCGTTCATCCATAGTTGCCTGACTCCCCGTCGTGTAGATAA
CTACGATACGGGAGGGCTTACCATCTGGCCCCAGTGCTGCAATGATACCGCGAGACCCACGCTCACCGGC
TCCAGATTTATCAGCAATAAACCAGCCAGCCGGAAGGGCCGAGCGCAGAAGTGGTCCTGCAACTTTATCC
GCCTCCATCCAGTCTATTAATTGTTGCCGGGAAGCTAGAGTAAGTAGTTCGCCAGTTAATAGTTTGCGCA
ACGTTGTTGCCATTGCTACAGGCATCGTGGTGTCACGCTCGTCGTTTGGTATGGCTTCATTCAGCTCCGG
TTCCCAACGATCAAGGCGAGTTACATGATCCCCCATGTTGTGCAAAAAAGCGGTTAGCTCCTTCGGTCCT
CCGATCGTTGTCAGAAGTAAGTTGGCCGCAGTGTTATCACTCATGGTTATGGCAGCACTGCATAATTCTC
TTACTGTCATGCCATCCGTAAGATGCTTTTCTGTGACTGGTGAGTACTCAACCAAGTCATTCTGAGAATA
GTGTATGCGGCGACCGAGTTGCTCTTGCCCGGCGTCAATACGGGATAATACCGCGCCACATAGCAGAACT
TTAAAAGTGCTCATCATTGGAAAACGTTCTTCGGGGCGAAAACTCTCAAGGATCTTACCGCTGTTGAGAT
CCAGTTCGATGTAACCCACTCGTGCACCCAACTGATCTTCAGCATCTTTTACTTTCACCAGCGTTTCTGG
GTGAGCAAAAACAGGAAGGCAAAATGCCGCAAAAAAGGGAATAAGGGCGACACGGAAATGTTGAATACTC
ATACTCTTCCTTTTTCAATATTATTGAAGCATTTATCAGGGTTATTGTCTCATGAGCGGATACATATTTG
AATGTATTTAGAAAAATAAACAAATAGGGGTTCCGCGCACATTTCCCCGAAAAGTGCCACCTGACGTC
Features (pLannotate 1.2.2; 22 found; start..end, strand, type, name):
     28..80      -  misc_feature   bom (fragment): basis of mobility region from pBR322
    235..253     +  enhancer       CMV enhancer (fragment): human cytomegalovirus immediate early enhancer
    278..344     +  CDS            small t antigen (fragment): SV40 (simian virus 40) small t antigen
    351..1529    +  promoter       EF-1α promoter: strong constitutive promoter for human elongation factor EF-1α
   1546..1564    +  promoter       T7 promoter: promoter for bacteriophage T7 RNA polymerase
   1734..3512    +  CDS            PTPN11: PTN11_HUMAN - Also known as PTP2C, SHPTP2. Experimental evidence at protein level: Swiss-Prot protein existence level 1. Acts downstream of various receptor and cytoplasmic protein tyrosine kinases to participate in the signal transduction from the cell surface to the nucleus (PubMed:10655584, PubMed:18559669, PubMed:18829466, PubMed:26742426, PubMed:28074573). Positively regulates MAPK signal transduction pathway (PubMed:28074573). Dephosphorylates GAB1, ARHGAP35 and EGFR (PubMed:28074573). Dephosphorylates ROCK2 at 'Tyr-722' resulting in stimulation of its RhoA binding activity (PubMed:18559
   3541..3765    +  polyA_signal   bGH poly(A) signal: bovine growth hormone polyadenylation signal
   3769..3790    +  promoter       SV40 promoter (fragment): SV40 enhancer and early promoter
   3811..4239    +  rep_origin     f1 ori (sequence partly withheld): f1 bacteriophage origin of replication; arrow indicates direction of (+) strand synthesis
   4253..4582    +  promoter       SV40 promoter: SV40 enhancer and early promoter
   4630..4677    +  promoter       EM7 promoter: synthetic bacterial promoter&nbsp
   4696..5094    +  CDS            BSD: blasticidin S deaminase; Aspergillus terreus BSD; confers resistance to blasticidin
   5095..5122    +  CDS            BleoR (fragment): antibiotic-binding protein; Sh ble from Streptoalloteichus hindustanus; confers resistance to bleomycin, phleomycin, and Zeocin™
   5132..5257    +  CDS            ble (fragment): BLE_KLEPN - Experimental evidence at protein level: Swiss-Prot protein existence level 1. Binding protein with a strong affinity to the bleomycin family of antibiotics. Binds to CL990; an antimitotic-antibiotic compound. From Klebsiella pneumoniae.
   5252..5373    +  polyA_signal   SV40 poly(A) signal: SV40 polyadenylation signal
   5446..5462    -  protein_bind   lac operator: The lac repressor binds to the lac operator to inhibit transcription in E. coli. This inhibition can be relieved by adding lactose or isopropyl-β-D-thiogalactopyranoside (IPTG). lac repressor encoded by lacI
   5470..5500    -  promoter       lac promoter: promoter for the E. coli lac operon
   5515..5536    -  protein_bind   CAP binding site: CAP binding activates transcription in the presence of cAMP. E. coli catabolite activator protein
   5549..5641    -  CDS            lacI (fragment): lac repressor; lacI; The lac repressor binds to the lac operator to inhibit transcription in E. coli. This inhibition can be relieved by adding lactose or isopropyl-β-D-thiogalactopyranoside (IPTG).
   5813..6401    -  rep_origin     ori: high-copy-number ColE1/pMB1/pBR322/pUC origin of replication
   6572..7432    -  CDS            AmpR: β-lactamase; bla; confers resistance to ampicillin, carbenicillin, and related antibiotics
   7433..7537    -  promoter       AmpR promoter: bla
