[The description below was written by a language model from this plasmid's Addgene catalogue record and pLannotate feature annotations shown in this document.]
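Description:
pEF myc-SHP2(L43F) is a mammalian expression plasmid built on a pEF backbone for producing full-length human SHP2, the protein tyrosine phosphatase encoded by PTPN11, carrying the L43F point substitution and an N-terminal myc epitope tag. In the 7,568-nt sequenced record, the PTPN11 coding sequence sits downstream of the human EF-1α promoter, a strong constitutive promoter active in a wide range of mammalian cell types, and is terminated by the bovine growth hormone polyadenylation signal. A T7 promoter lies between the EF-1α promoter and the insert. The myc tag is listed in the catalogue entry but was not called as a separate feature by the automated annotation; it presumably lies in the unannotated stretch just upstream of the PTPN11 open reading frame.

For propagation in E. coli the plasmid carries a high-copy ColE1/pUC-type origin and a β-lactamase gene with its own promoter, conferring ampicillin resistance. An f1 origin is also present. A second cassette places the blasticidin S deaminase gene under tandem SV40 early and bacterial EM7 promoters, followed by an SV40 polyadenylation signal, which would allow blasticidin selection of transfected mammalian cells. The short fragments annotated as CMV enhancer, small t antigen, bleomycin-resistance genes, lacI and bom are most likely backbone remnants or spurious partial matches rather than functional elements.

The stated purpose is mammalian expression of myc-tagged SHP2, and the associated work is a deep mutational scan of this multi-domain phosphatase addressing its regulation and pathogenicity. The record does not describe the functional effect of L43F itself.
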