Addgene plasmid #245224: pEF myc-SHP2(L43F)
Purpose: Mammalian expression of myc-tagged full-length SHP2
Depositing lab: Neel Shah. Depositing organization: Columbia University. Publication: Deep mutational scanning of the multi-domain phosphatase SHP2 reveals mechanisms of regulation and pathogenicity. Jiang Z, van Vlimmeren AE, Karandur D, Semmelman A, Shah NH. Nat Commun. 2025 Jul 1;16(1):5464. doi: 10.1038/s41467-025-60641-4. PubMed 40595497.
Backbone
  Vector backbone: pEF
  Vector type: Mammalian Expression
Growth in bacteria
  Bacterial resistance: Ampicillin, 100 μg/mL
  Growth temperature: 37°C
  Growth strain: DH5alpha
  Copy number: High Copy
Gene/Insert
  Gene/Insert name: SHP2 full-length
  Species: H. sapiens (human)
  Mutation: L43F
  Tag / fusion protein: myc (N terminal on insert)
  Cloning method: Gibson Cloning
Terms and licenses: Academic/Nonprofit Terms; Industry Terms: Not Available to Industry
How to cite: pEF myc-SHP2(L43F) was a gift from Neel Shah (Addgene plasmid # 245224 ; http://n2t.net/addgene:245224 ; RRID:Addgene_245224)
